>Addgene plasmid #89901 | pBZCas13b-HEPN | addgene full sequence | sequence record 178225 | Addgene NGS Result
CTTTTCCAATTTCCTTTCTTAATTCTTTTTCACCTTTCTTTTCTAACTTTTCTTTCTTTTTCTCCCATTT
ATCGAAAAACTCATACAAAATGGAATGAATGTCATTCATACTCAGATAAGCCGTGGGTTGCCCACCGAAA
ACAATAGCTTCTTTTGGATTGCTTTCATTGATTGGCACTATTTCTTCTATAATGTTCTGGATAGACGGCT
TGCTGGCTTTTCTTTGCTTGAGCTGATGGGCTTTTACGGCTTTATCTACTTCTGAAACATATTGTTGGTT
AAGCAATTTCACTTTTATACCAATTTTCCCTGCGACAGGCTGTTTCTCTCTGTCCAAAATACTACCCGCG
ATAGGAAAATCTTTATCATTAACGGAAATATTTTCCTTAGGAAAATCATAATTGGGGTTAGGAAAAATTT
CCCAATAGTGTTCTCTATCTTCATTGGTTTCGGTATTTTTTATAAACAATGCTTTTTTATGTTCCAATTC
CGAAAGCCTTCCGAAAACGGTGATTTTTTCTTTTATTCTTCGGTCAGAAATCAGATTTTCTTTAGGGCGA
GAATCGTGAAGATAATTCCCTAAATGCACTTGAAAACGAAGCGTAGGGAACTGAGCAAACTCATCTAAAA
ATCGAATGGCAAAATAATTGAATTTATCTTCGTAACGCTTGCGAATCACTGGATGAATTACCTGCTCTTC
TTCCATTGTCCCTACATCGCCATTGTTCTCTTTTAGGTATTCATTCCAATCTTCGATGAAAGTTTTTTGT
ACATCTTCGCTCAAATTCTGATAGACCACATCGGGTACTTTGCTCAATTCATCAAGCATCTGCATCATTA
GAGTTTCTTTGGCATAAACGGAAAGCTGTTCAGCATTTTCTGCCTCACCATAGTTGATTTCAGCCGTTCT
CACTTTTCGTTTCAATTTTTTGTAAGCCAAATGCGAGAAAATTTCGTGCGTAGCCATAAAACAAATGCTG
TTTTTTCCATGGCTCACCGTTGCTTCAGATACCGTTGCTTCATCGATAACCGTAGCCTTAAACCCTGCTA
TTTTAGATTTGAATGCGTGTATTTCTTGTTTGGTGAGAAACAAAGAAAGCAGGAAGACTACTCCGTTTTT
CGAAATTGGAATTTTCAAATCGCCTTCTTCTTGCTGAGGATCACTTTTGGTATTGTACTTTGCTTTGCTG
GATTCTTTTAGGCTATCTTTTTTCTTATCGATATAAACATCAAAAGCATCATTATAAATCGCTGCTATTA
AATCATCCCTTTTATCACTGTATTTGAATGGAGCTACCAATTCTTTCTCTCCTCTTTCTCTTTGATTTCT
ACGCTTCTCCTCTATTTTTCTTGCTGTGTCTCTTAGATATTCTAATTTCTTTTGGCATAAAATATCCAAT
TGTTTTTCTATGCTTTTTTTCAGGATTTCTTTTGTTTTATCGGTTTTTACTTTTTTCTTTTTTACCGTTA
AAACCGTGCTTTTCAGCATCTCATCCAATACGCCAAATATTTCATCTGTAATTTCTACCTCTCCGTGTTC
CTTTGCCGTATAAAAGTTTGCTAAATCTCTTACGGCTTTTATAATGCCTTTAAAATTCTTTTTAAAATTT
TCTTTTCGTTCTTTTATAGGAACTTCTTTTTTATCCAAAAGACGAGCCATAGGGAAATAATCAGAAAGCA
ATTTCACATACCTTTCGTATTCCACTAATGAAATATTTTCCTTAAAGATAGCATCAAAAAAATTCTCCGA
AGTGTACTCTTTACCTTTTAATCTTTTTCCCAATTCTCTAAATACACTATCTGTATTTTCCATTGCTGCA
TTGAAATAACCCGCAAAATACGATTTATCTTGTGGTTTAAAAGGGTTGTAATAAATATTATTCCCCAAAG
ATGTTTTGTTTTCCATGATAAAGACCTCCTAACATACGAGCCGGAAGCATAAAGTGTAAAATCCCGCAAG
AGGCCCGGCAGTACCGGCATAACCAAGCCTATGCCTACAGCATCCAGGGTGACGGTGCCGAGGATGACGA
TGAGCGCATTGTTAGATTTCATACACGGTGCCTGACTGCGTTAGCAATTTAACTGTGATAAACTACCGCA
TTAAAGCTTATCGATGATAAGCTGTCAAACATGAGAATTACAACTTATATCGTATGGGGCTGACTTCAGG
TGCTACATTTGAAGAGATAAATTGCACTGAAATCTAGAAATATTTTATCTGATTAATAAGATGATCTTCT
TGAGATCGTTTTGGTCTGCGCGTAATCTCTTGCTCTGAAAACGAAAAAACCGCCTTGCAGGGCGGTTTTT
CGAAGGTTCTCTGAGCTACCAACTCTTTGAACCGAGGTAACTGGCTTGGAGGAGCGCAGTCACCAAAACT
TGTCCTTTCAGTTTAGCCTTAACCGGCGCATGACTTCAAGACTAACTCCTCTAAATCAATTACCAGTGGC
TGCTGCCAGTGGTGCTTTTGCATGTCTTTCCGGGTTGGACTCAAGACGATAGTTACCGGATAAGGCGCAG
CGGTCGGACTGAACGGGGGGTTCGTGCATACAGTCCAGCTTGGAGCGAACTGCCTACCCGGAACTGAGTG
TCAGGCGTGGAATGAGACAAACGCGGCCATAACAGCGGAATGACACCGGTAAACCGAAAGGCAGGAACAG
GAGAGCGCACGAGGGAGCCGCCAGGGGGAAACGCCTGGTATCTTTATAGTCCTGTCGGGTTTCGCCACCA
CTGATTTGAGCGTCAGATTTCGTGATGCTTGTCAGGGGGGCGGAGCCTATGGAAAAACGGCTTTGCCGCG
GCCCTCTCACTTCCCTGTTAAGTATCTTCCTGGCATCTTCCAGGAAATCTCCGCCCCGTTCGTAAGCCAT
TTCCGCTCGCCGCAGTCGAACGACCGAGCGTAGCGAGTCAGTGAGCGAGGAAGCGGAATATATCCTGTAT
CACATATTCTGCTGACGCACCGGTGCAGCCTTTTTTCTCCTGCCACATGAAGCACTTCACTGACACCCTC
ATCAGTGCCAACATAGTAAGCCAGTATACACTCCGCTAGCGCTGATGTCCGGCGGTGCTTTTGCCGTTAC
GCACCACCCCGTCAGTAGCTGAACAGGAGGGACAGCTGATAGAAACAGAAGCCACTGGAGCACCTCAAAA
ACACCATCATACACTAAATCAGTAAGTTGGCAGCATCACCCGACGCACTTTGCGCCGAATAAATACCTGT
GACGGAAGATCACTTCGCAGAATAAATAAATCCTGGTGTCCCTGTTGATACCGGGAAGCCCTGGGCCAAC
TTTTGGCGAAAATGAGACGTTGATCGGCACGTAAGAGGTTCCAACTTTCACCATAATGAAATAAGATCAC
TACCGGGCGTATTTTTTGAGTTATCGAGATTTTCAGGAGCTAAGGAAGCTAAAATGGAGAAAAAAATCAC
TGGATATACCACCGTTGATATATCCCAATGGCATCGTAAAGAACATTTTGAGGCATTTCAGTCAGTTGCT
CAATGTACCTATAACCAGACCGTTCAGCTGGATATTACGGCCTTTTTAAAGACCGTAAAGAAAAATAAGC
ACAAGTTTTATCCGGCCTTTATTCACATTCTTGCCCGCCTGATGAATGCTCATCCGGAATTCCGTATGGC
AATGAAAGACGGTGAGCTGGTGATATGGGATAGTGTTCACCCTTGTTACACCGTTTTCCATGAGCAAACT
GAAACGTTTTCATCGCTCTGGAGTGAATACCACGACGATTTCCGGCAGTTTCTACACATATATTCGCAAG
ATGTGGCGTGTTACGGTGAAAACCTGGCCTATTTCCCTAAAGGGTTTATTGAGAATATGTTTTTCGTCTC
AGCCAATCCCTGGGTGAGTTTCACCAGTTTTGATTTAAACGTGGCCAATATGGACAACTTCTTCGCCCCC
GTTTTCACCATGGGCAAATATTATACGCAAGGCGACAAGGTGCTGATGCCGCTGGCGATTCAGGTTCATC
ATGCCGTTTGTGATGGCTTCCATGTCGGCAGAATGCTTAATGAATTACAACAGTACTGCGATGAGTGGCA
GGGCGGGGCGTAATTTTTTTAAGGCAGTTATTGGTGCCCTTAAACGCCTGGTTGCTACGCCTGAATAAGT
GATAATAAGCGGATGAATGGCAGAAATTCGAAAGCAAATTCGACCCGGTCGTCGGTTCAGGGCAGGGTCG
TTAAATAGCCGCTTATGTCTATTGCTGGTTTACCGGTTTATTGACTACCGGAAGCAGTGTGACCGTGTGC
TTCTCAAATGCCTGAGGCCAGTTTGCTCAGGCTCTCCCCGTGGAGGTAATAATTGACGATATGATCATTT
ATTCTGCCTCCCAGAGCCTGATAAAAACGGTTAGCGCTTCGTTAATACAGATGTAGGTGTTCCACAGGGT
AGCCAGCAGCATCCTGCGATGCAGATCCGGAACATAATGGTGCAGGGCGCTTGTTTCGGCGTGGGTATGG
TGGCAGGCCCCGTGGCCGGGGGACTGTTGGGCGCTGCCGGCACCTGTCCTACGAGTTGCATGATAAAGAA
GACAGTCATAAGTGCGGCGACGATAGTCATGCCCCGCGCCCACCGGAAGGAGCTACCGGCAGCGGTGCGG
ACTGTTGTAACTCAGAATAAGAAATGAGGCCGCTCATGGCGTTGACTCTCAGTCATAGTATCGTGGTATC
ACCGGTTGGTTCCACTCTCTGTTGCGGGCAACTTCAGCAGCACGTAGGGGACTTCCGCGTTTCCAGACTT
TACGAAACACGGAAACCGAAGACCATTCATGTTGTTGCTCAGGTCGCAGACGTTTTGCAGCAGCAGTCGC
TTCACGTTCGCTCGCGTATCGGTGATTCATTCTGCTAACCAGTAAGGCAACCCCGCCAGCCTAGCCGGGT
CCTCAACGACAGGAGCACGATCATGCGCACCCGTGGCCAGGACCCAACGCTGCCCGAGATGCGCCGCGTG
CGGCTGCTGGAGATGGCGGACGCGATGGATATGTTCTGCCAAGGGTTGGTTTGCGCATTCACAGTTCTCC
GCAAGAATTGATTGGCTCCAATTCTTGGAGTGGTGAATCCGTTAGCGAGGTGCCGCCGGCTTCCATTCAG
GTCGAGGTGGCCCGGCTCCATGCACCGCGACGCAACGCGGGGAGGCAGACAAGGTATAGGGCGGCGCCTA
CAATCCATGCCAACCCGTTCCATGTGCTCGCCGAGGCGGCATAAATCGCCGTGACGATCAGCGGTCCAAT
GATCGAAGTTAGGCTGGTAAGAGCCGCGAGCGATCCTTGAAGCTGTCCCTGATGGTCGTCATCTACCTGC
CTGGACAGCATGGCCTGCAACGCGGGCATCCCGATGCCGCCGGAAGCGAGAAGAATCATAATGGGGAAGG
CCATCCAGCCTCGCGTCGCGAACGCCAGCAAGACGTAGCCCAGCGCGTCGGCCGCCATGCCGGCGATAAT
GGCCTGCTTCTCGCCGAAACGTTTGGTGGCGGGACCAGTGACGAAGGCTTGAGCGAGGGCGTGCAAGATT
CCGAATACCGCAAGCGACAGGCCGATCATCGTCGCGCTCCAGCGAAAGCGGTCCTCGCCGAAAATGACCC
AGAGCGCTGCCGGCACCTGTCCTACGAGTTGCATGATAAAGAAGACAGTCATAAGTGCGGCGACGATAGT
CATGCCCCGCGCCCACCGGAAGGAGCTGACTGGGTTGAAGGCTCTCAAGGGCATCGGTCGACGCTCTCCC
TTATGCGACTCCTGCATTAGGAAGCAGCCCAGTAGTAGGTTGAGGCCGTTGAGCACCGCCGCCGCAAGGA
ATGGTGCATGCAAGGAGATGGCGCCCAACAGTCCCCCGGCCACGGGGCCTGCCACCATACCCACGCCGAA
ACAAGCGCTCATGAGCCCGAAGTGGCGAGCCCGATCTTCCCCATCGGTGATGTCGGCGATATAGGCGCCA
GCAACCGCACCTGTGGCGCCGGTGATGCCGGCCACGATGCGTCCGGCGTAGAGGATCCACAGGACGGGTG
TGGTCGCCATGATCGCGTAGTCGATAGTGGCTCCAAGTAGCGAAGCGAGCAGGACTGGGCGGCGGCCAAA
GCGGTCGGACAGTGCTCCGAGAACGGGTGCGCATAGAAATTGCATCAACGCATATAGCGCTAGCAGCACG
CCATAGTGACTGGCGATGCTGTCGGAATGGACGATGTTGTGATTACCCTCCAAAATGAGAGCAGTTCCAA
CTGAGACCTTCCGCCATGGTCTCGTTGTGATTACCCTCCAAAATGAGAGCAGTTCCAACTCAGCGCTAGC
ATTATACCTAGGACTGAGCTAGCTGTCAATTACTTTATCAGTGCTTCTTTTTCCTTTTTAAATACCTCAG
CAAAATACTCGGCATAGGTTTTTTCTTTTTCTATTTTGCCGTATTTTTCTTGACAATAGTCCCAAAATTC
TTTTTTAGGTAATTGGTTTGCTGCAAATTTATTTGCAATATAGGTTAAAACAAAAGCTTTTTGTTCTAAA
TCGGTTGCTTCTTGTTTTAGTTGGTTAATGTTCACATCTTCAGGTTCAGTATTTAAGTTGAATACCTTAT
AGCTCTCCACATCTTCATTTTTAAGTTGCTTTAAAAGTCCGTTGAGAATGTAGTATTTGAAATTTTGATT
ATCCCCTTTTTTTAATATTTCCTTATCTTTTACCTTTTCCAAAATATATTCCTCTATAAGGTGGACTTCC
TTCAACAGTTCTTCCCTTCTCACTTTTTCATATTGCTCTATTTCTCTTTCCACCACATACGGATAATTTT
CCTCTTCCTTACTCTCTTTGATTAGAAACGCCTGCCATTCTATATTTTCCTCATATTTTAAGAAAGCTTG
AACCCTTTGGTCGTATTCATATTTTATGAAATCTCCTACATTTTTTAGCTTTACATTTTCTACCGTAATT
TTTCCGTCACACAACTTTAAATCAACGGTTTTGTTCCAAATATAGTTAGTATTTCGCTCGCCCGTTTGTC
TGGCTCTCTCCTGATTTCCTAAGCGTTCCTCCCGAGATTGATACAAATCTTCTAACGAAAACTGATCGAT
GCTATCCTGCTTGAATACCGATTTGAAAATATGTTTTGCCATCAAAAGTGTAAACACATCGTTTTTCTTT
TGTTGGTAGATTTTAGTTTTTCGTTTTCGGTCTGCTTGTTTTTTTTCCAATTCTACAAGCGGATAATTTT
CAGTATCATAAAATGTCTGAAAATTCTGATATTCCTTGTAATACCTAAACCAATCGGCAAAAAGAGCTTC
ATTTCCTTTAAAAGTTTTTCCTTTGATTATCGTAGGTTTTTCATCCATAAAGCCCCGCTCTAAAAAGATA
GGATACCCCAATATAGACTGAACCCGAGCATCTAATTCTTTGTGAGTATAATTTTGTTTTTTCAAAAATT
TAAAACACTCATTTTCTACCTTTTTGAAGACTTTATTTTCGGATTTAAAGTTTTCGGCTTGTTGCACCAA
CCCACTGATGTATTCCAACCGTTTATCTAAATAACAAGTGTAAAATTGGTACAAATATTTTTGTTGAAAA
TATCCTCCCAACTTAAAAGGTAAATGCTGAAATACTTTTTCAGGCAAAAGATTTTTCAACTCCTCTTTAC
ATTGCTCATAATACGCCAACGATTTTTGTAACAAGCTGTGTTGCTCCCCTTTCCATTCGTTTTTGAAATC
GGTAGGCATAAAGCGTTTGATGTCATTCGCCAACCAAACCGCTACTTTTCCTTTTTCTCGATAATAAAGA
ACTTCTTTTCGTGCAGGAGCTTCAGGGTACTTTCGTTTAAGGTTATCTTTTAAATATTGTTTATGATTTC
TATCTCTGACTTTATTTATCTCCCTATTTTTATCTTGATAAGCAATAAAATCATTATATTCTTTTTCACG
AACCGTTTGTTCATCTTTTAATTTTTGTAGAATGTTTTGCTCTTGCTTCAAATCTTTTATCAATTTCTCT
TTATCAATAGCAGTAGAATTTCCGTCTTGATAAGGTTTTAATATCTTGGCATTGGTATCTTTATCTATGA
TTTGCTGGATTTGAGCTTGAATTTTTCCTACGATTTTCTTTTCTAACT
Features (pLannotate 1.2.2; 14 found; start..end, strand, type, name):
   1921..1950    -  promoter       lac promoter: promoter for the E. coli lac operon
   1951..2052    -  CDS            TcR (fragment): tetracycline efflux protein; tet; confers resistance to tetracycline
   2100..2128    -  promoter       tet promoter: E. coli promoter for tetracycline efflux protein gene
   2240..2785    +  rep_origin     p15A ori: Plasmids containing the medium-copy-number p15A origin of replication can be propagated in E. coli cells that contain a second plasmid with the ColE1 origin.
   2873..2928    +  rep_origin     RSF ori (fragment): Plasmids containing the RSF 1030 origin of replication can be propagated in E. coli cells that contain additional plasmids with compatible origins.
   3047..3190    -  mobile_element IS1 (fragment): prokaryotic transposable element IS1
   3311..3413    +  promoter       cat promoter: promoter of the E. coli cat gene encoding chloramphenicol acetyltransferase
   3414..4073    +  CDS            CmR: chloramphenicol acetyltransferase; cat; confers resistance to chloramphenicol
   4372..4470    -  CDS            YPB2_ECOLX (fragment): Protein predicted: Swiss-Prot protein existence level 4. From Escherichia coli.
   4457..4514    +  CDS            TcR (fragment): tetracycline efflux protein; tet; confers resistance to tetracycline
   4511..4604    -  CDS            TcR (fragment): tetracycline efflux protein; tet; confers resistance to tetracycline
   4740..4865    +  CDS            YPB1_ECOLX (fragment): Protein predicted: Swiss-Prot protein existence level 4. From Escherichia coli.
   5107..6195    -  CDS            TcR (fragment): tetracycline efflux protein; tet; confers resistance to tetracycline
   6295..6329    -  promoter       J23119 promoter: bacterial promoter (Registry of Standard Biological Parts BBa J23119)
