[The description below was written by a language model from this plasmid's Addgene catalogue record and pLannotate feature annotations shown in this document.]
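Description:
pBZCas13b-HEPN is a low-copy bacterial expression plasmid of about 8.1 kb, built on the pACYC184 backbone, that carries a catalytically inactivated Cas13b from Bergeyella zoohelcum ATCC 43767 together with a crRNA expression element. It replicates in E. coli from the p15A origin, which is compatible with ColE1-type plasmids and so allows co-maintenance with a second plasmid. Selection is by chloramphenicol through the cat promoter and chloramphenicol acetyltransferase gene. The feature table also picks up backbone remnants typical of pACYC184: several fragments of the tetracycline resistance gene with its promoter (the gene appears interrupted, so tetracycline selection should not be assumed), an IS1 fragment, and small predicted E. coli open reading frames.

The roughly 3.7 kb Cas13b insert was cloned from genomic DNA by Gibson assembly and is recorded as being driven by a lac promoter, which the annotation locates on the minus strand. The automated annotation does not label the Cas13b coding region or the crRNA array itself, so their exact positions are not given. A J23119 constitutive promoter is also detected and plausibly drives the crRNA, though the record does not state this. The protein carries R116A/H121A and R1177A/H1182A substitutions, mutating both HEPN domains, the motifs responsible for the RNase activity of this type VI-B RNA-guided effector. New spacers can be inserted into the crRNA cassette after BsaI digestion. The construct is suited to use as a nuclease-dead control alongside the wild-type enzyme in bacterial RNA-targeting or interference experiments, where it tests whether observed effects depend on HEPN-mediated cleavage.
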