Addgene plasmid #89901: pBZCas13b-HEPN
Purpose: Bacterial expression for bzCas13b and crRNA with both HEPN domains mutated. New spacers can be cloned by digesting with BsaI.
Depositing lab: Feng Zhang. Depositing organization: Broad Institute. Publication: Cas13b Is a Type VI-B CRISPR-Associated RNA-Guided RNase Differentially Regulated by Accessory Proteins Csx27 and Csx28. Smargon AA, Cox DB, Pyzocha NK, Zheng K, Slaymaker IM, Gootenberg JS, Abudayyeh OA, Essletzbichler P, Shmakov S, Makarova KS, Koonin EV, Zhang F. Mol Cell. 2017 Feb 16;65(4):618-630.e7. doi: 10.1016/j.molcel.2016.12.023. Epub 2017 Jan 5. PubMed 28065598.
Backbone
  Vector backbone: pACYC184
  Backbone size w/o insert (bp): 4245
  Total vector size (bp): 8098
  Vector type: Bacterial Expression
Growth in bacteria
  Bacterial resistance: Chloramphenicol, 25 μg/mL
  Growth temperature: 37°C
  Growth strain: NEB Stable
  Copy number: Low Copy
Gene/Insert
  Gene/Insert name: Cas13b
  Species: B. zoohelcum ATCC 43767
  Insert size (bp): 3672
  Mutation: R116A/H121A/R1177A/H1182A
  Promoter: Lac
  Cloning method: Gibson Cloning
  Sequencing primers: 5′ atgccggtactgccgggcctcttgcgggat
Resource information
  A portion of this plasmid was derived from a plasmid made by: Cloned from genomic DNA purchased from ATCC of B. zoohelcum ATCC 43767.
Terms and licenses: Academic/Nonprofit Terms; Industry Terms: Not Available to Industry
Depositor comments: Benchling sequence link: https://benchling.com/s/seq-gyNy5vRceFfoBk3kqStl
How to cite: pBZCas13b-HEPN was a gift from Feng Zhang (Addgene plasmid # 89901 ; http://n2t.net/addgene:89901 ; RRID:Addgene_89901)
