>Addgene plasmid #89901 | pBZCas13b-HEPN | depositor partial sequence | sequence record 174200 | DR-spacer-DR for cloning new crRNAs with BsaI digestion.
GTTGGAACTGCTCTCATTTTGGAGGGTAATCACAACGAGACCATGGCGGAAGGTCTCAGTTGGAACTGCT
CTCATTTTGGAGGGTAATCACAAC
